Addgene plasmid #122703: pSKAP_AA
Purpose: pSKAP plasmid containing the unique DNA barcode "AA" to be used for allelic exchange on bacterial chromosomes and subsequent molecular identification.
Depositing lab: Travis Bourret. Depositing organization: Creighton University. Publication: Digital PCR-based Competitive Index for High-throughput Analysis of Fitness in Salmonella. Shaw JA, Bourret TJ. J Vis Exp. 2019 May 13;(147). doi: 10.3791/59630. PubMed 31132072.
Backbone
  Vector backbone: pSKAP
  Backbone manufacturer: Shaw and Bourret
  Backbone size w/o insert (bp): 4703
  Total vector size (bp): 4728
  Modifications to backbone: Addition of AA barcode sequence. AGAAGTCTCCTGCTGGTGCTTGAG
  Vector type: Bacterial Expression
Growth in bacteria
  Bacterial resistance: Chloramphenicol, 25 μg/mL
  Growth temperature: 37°C
  Growth strain: DH5alpha
  Copy number: High Copy
Gene/Insert
  Gene/Insert name: Barcode AA
  Insert size (bp): 25
Terms and licenses: Academic/Nonprofit Terms; Industry Terms: Not Available to Industry
How to cite: pSKAP_AA was a gift from Travis Bourret (Addgene plasmid # 122703 ; http://n2t.net/addgene:122703 ; RRID:Addgene_122703)
