[The description below was written by a language model from this plasmid's Addgene catalogue record and pLannotate feature annotations shown in this document.]
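Description:
pSKAP_AA is a 4,728 bp high-copy bacterial plasmid built on the pSKAP backbone. Its feature table shows a pBluescript-style architecture: a ColE1/pUC origin for replication in E. coli, an f1 phage origin, and a lac promoter/operator region with T3 and T7 promoters flanking remnants of the multiple cloning site and a lacZα fragment. The plasmid is selected with chloramphenicol through an intact cat gene driven by its own promoter. Only a truncated piece of the β-lactamase gene remains behind the AmpR promoter, so ampicillin resistance is not expected, possibly because the cat cassette was placed in that region.

The functional payload sits in the former cloning site. It is a neo (nptII) kanamycin-resistance gene, preceded by a fragment of Tn5-derived sequence and bracketed by a minimal FRT site on one side and a full FRT site on the other. The record also lists a 25 bp insert, the unique "AA" barcode, but neither feature table annotates it, so its exact position relative to the FRT-flanked cassette is not stated. The two tables describe the same 4,728 nt molecule in opposite orientations. One is the sequenced plasmid and the other is a theoretical map with a generic barcode placeholder.

According to the stated purpose, the plasmid supplies the barcode for allelic exchange onto bacterial chromosomes. Kanamycin resistance would presumably allow selection of recombinants, and FLP recombinase could later excise the marker between the FRT sites. The integrated barcode then serves as a molecular identifier, and the associated publication uses such tags for digital PCR-based competitive index measurements of Salmonella fitness in mixed populations.
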