Features (pLannotate 1.2.2; 19 found; start..end, strand, type, name):
     30..458     -  rep_origin     f1 ori (sequence partly withheld): f1 bacteriophage origin of replication; arrow indicates direction of (+) strand synthesis
    463..618     -  CDS            lacZα (fragment): LacZα fragment of β-galactosidase; lacZ fragment
    626..644     +  promoter       T7 promoter: promoter for bacteriophage T7 RNA polymerase
    653..695     -  misc_feature   MCS (fragment): pBluescript multiple cloning site
    776..823     -  protein_bind   FRT: FLP-mediated recombination occurs in the 8-bp core sequence TCTAGAAA (Turan and Bode, 2011). FLP recombinase from the Saccharomyces cerevisiae 2μ plasmid
    839..1630    -  CDS            neo: KKA2_KLEPN - Also known as kan, nptII. Experimental evidence at protein level: Swiss-Prot protein existence level 1. Resistance to kanamycin, neomycin, paromomycin, ribostamycin, butirosin and gentamicin B. From Klebsiella pneumoniae.
   1662..1991    -  CDS            tnpA (fragment): TN5P_ECOLX - Also known as tnp. Experimental evidence at protein level: Swiss-Prot protein existence level 1. Mediates transposition of transposon Tn5 by a 'cut and paste' mechanism. First, the monomeric transposase binds the 19 bp inverted DNA repeats flanking the transposon. Then, dimerization of the DNA- bound transposase creates a synaptic DNA complex. After nicking of the first DNA strand, excision of the transposon proceeds through a series of intermediates. The transposase then mediates the insertion of the transposon at a new site by strand transfer. The activity of the wild- type tran
   1998..2031    -  protein_bind   FRT (minimal): supports FLP-mediated excision but not integration (Turan and Bode, 2011) FLP recombinase from the Saccharomyces cerevisiae 2μ plasmid
   2060..2088    -  misc_feature   MCS (fragment): pBluescript multiple cloning site
   2101..2119    -  promoter       T3 promoter: promoter for bacteriophage T3 RNA polymerase
   2164..2180    -  protein_bind   lac operator: The lac repressor binds to the lac operator to inhibit transcription in E. coli. This inhibition can be relieved by adding lactose or isopropyl-β-D-thiogalactopyranoside (IPTG). lac repressor encoded by lacI
   2188..2218    -  promoter       lac promoter: promoter for the E. coli lac operon
   2233..2254    -  protein_bind   CAP binding site: CAP binding activates transcription in the presence of cAMP. E. coli catabolite activator protein
   2267..2359    -  CDS            lacI (fragment): lac repressor; lacI; The lac repressor binds to the lac operator to inhibit transcription in E. coli. This inhibition can be relieved by adding lactose or isopropyl-β-D-thiogalactopyranoside (IPTG).
   2542..3130    -  rep_origin     ori: high-copy-number ColE1/pMB1/pBR322/pUC origin of replication
   3350..3452    +  promoter       cat promoter: promoter of the E. coli cat gene encoding chloramphenicol acetyltransferase
   3453..4112    +  CDS            CmR: chloramphenicol acetyltransferase; cat; confers resistance to chloramphenicol
   4390..4599    -  CDS            AmpR (fragment): β-lactamase; bla; confers resistance to ampicillin, carbenicillin, and related antibiotics
   4600..4705    -  promoter       AmpR promoter: bla
>Addgene plasmid #122703 | pSKAP_AA | depositor full sequence | sequence record 239207 | Theoretical pSKAP_Barcode plasmid (location of generic barcode represented by "n")
CTAAATTGTAAGCGTTAATATTTTGTTAAAATTCGCGTTAAATTTTTGTTAAATCAGCTCATTTTTTAAC
CAATAGGCCGAAATCGGCAAAATCCCTTATAAATCAAAAGAATAGACCGAGATAGGGT
[37 nt withheld, positions 129-165]
AAAGAACGTGGACTCCAACGTCAAAGG
[49 nt withheld, positions 193-241]
T
[91 nt withheld, positions 243-333]
G
[124 nt withheld, positions 335-458]
CCCATTCGCCATTCAGGCTGCGCAACTGTTGGGAAGGGCGATCGGTGCGGGCCTCTTCGCTATTACGCCA
GCTGGCGAAAGGGGGATGTGCTGCAAGGCGATTAAGTTGGGTAACGCCAGGGTTTTCCCAGTCACGACGT
TGTAAAACGACGGCCAGTGAGCGCGCGTAATACGACTCACTATAGGGCGAATTGGGTACCGGGCCCCCCC
TCGAGGTCGACGGTATCGATAAGCTTGCATGCAGATTGCAGCATTACACGTCTTGAGNNNNNNNNNNNNN
NNNNNNNNNNNNCGATTGTGTAGGCTGGAGCTGCTTCGAAGTTCCTATACTTTCTAGAGAATAGGAACTT
CGGAATAGGAACTTCAAGATCCCCTTATTAGAAGAACTCGTCAAGAAGGCGATAGAAGGCGATGCGCTGC
GAATCGGGAGCGGCGATACCGTAAAGCACGAGGAAGCGGTCAGCCCATTCGCCGCCAAGCTCTTCAGCAA
TATCACGGGTAGCCAACGCTATGTCCTGATAGCGGTCCGCCACACCCAGCCGGCCACAGTCGATGAATCC
AGAAAAGCGGCCATTTTCCACCATGATATTCGGCAAGCAGGCATCGCCATGGGTCACGACGAGATCCTCG
CCGTCGGGCATGCGCGCCTTGAGCCTGGCGAACAGTTCGGCTGGCGCGAGCCCCTGATGCTCTTCGTCCA
GATCATCCTGATCGACAAGACCGGCTTCCATCCGAGTACGTGCTCGCTCGATGCGATGTTTCGCTTGGTG
GTCGAATGGGCAGGTAGCCGGATCAAGCGTATGCAGCCGCCGCATTGCATCAGCCATGATGGATACTTTC
TCGGCAGGAGCAAGGTGAGATGACAGGAGATCCTGCCCCGGCACTTCGCCCAATAGCAGCCAGTCCCTTC
CCGCTTCAGTGACAACGTCGAGCACAGCTGCGCAAGGAACGCCCGTCGTGGCCAGCCACGATAGCCGCGC
TGCCTCGTCCTGCAGTTCATTCAGGGCACCGGACAGGTCGGTCTTGACAAAAAGAACCGGGCGCCCCTGC
GCTGACAGCCGGAACACGGCGGCATCAGAGCAGCCGATTGTCTGTTGTGCCCAGTCATAGCCGAATAGCC
TCTCCACCCAAGCGGCCGGAGAACCTGCGTGCAATCCATCTTGTTCAATCATGCGAAACGATCCTCATCC
TGTCTCTTGATCAGATCTTGATCCCCTGCGCCATCAGATCCTTGGCGGCAAGAAAGCCATCCAGTTTACT
TTGCAGGGCTTCCCAACCTTACCAGAGGGCGCCCCAGCTGGCAATTCCGGTTCGCTTGCTGTCCATAAAA
CCGCCCAGTCTAGCTATCGCCATGTAAGCCCACTGCAAGCTACCTGCTTTCTCTTTGCGCTTGCGTTTTC
CCTTGTCCAGATAGCCCAGTAGCTGACATTCATCCGGGGTCAGCACCGTTTCTGCGGACTGGCTTTCTAC
GTGTTCCGCTTCCTTTAGCAGCCCTTGCGCCCTGAGTGCTTGCGGCAGCGTGAGCTTCAAAAGCGCTCTG
AAGTTCCTATACTTTCTAGAGAATAGGAACTTCGAACTGCAGGTCGACGGATCCGCCCGGGCTAGAGCGG
CCGCCACCGCGGTGGAGCTCCAGCTTTTGTTCCCTTTAGTGAGGGTTAATTGCGCGCTTGGCGTAATCAT
GGTCATAGCTGTTTCCTGTGTGAAATTGTTATCCGCTCACAATTCCACACAACATACGAGCCGGAAGCAT
AAAGTGTAAAGCCTGGGGTGCCTAATGAGTGAGCTAACTCACATTAATTGCGTTGCGCTCACTGCCCGCT
TTCCAGTCGGGAAACCTGTCGTGCCAGCTGCATTAATGAATCGGCCAACGCGCGGGGAGAGGCGGTTTGC
GTATTGGGCGCTCTTCCGCTTCCTCGCTCACTGACTCGCTGCGCTCGGTCGTTCGGCTGCGGCGAGCGGT
ATCAGCTCACTCAAAGGCGGTAATACGGTTATCCACAGAATCAGGGGATAACGCAGGAAAGAACATGTGA
GCAAAAGGCCAGCAAAAGGCCAGGAACCGTAAAAAGGCCGCGTTGCTGGCGTTTTTCCATAGGCTCCGCC
CCCCTGACGAGCATCACAAAAATCGACGCTCAAGTCAGAGGTGGCGAAACCCGACAGGACTATAAAGATA
CCAGGCGTTTCCCCCTGGAAGCTCCCTCGTGCGCTCTCCTGTTCCGACCCTGCCGCTTACCGGATACCTG
TCCGCCTTTCTCCCTTCGGGAAGCGTGGCGCTTTCTCATAGCTCACGCTGTAGGTATCTCAGTTCGGTGT
AGGTCGTTCGCTCCAAGCTGGGCTGTGTGCACGAACCCCCCGTTCAGCCCGACCGCTGCGCCTTATCCGG
TAACTATCGTCTTGAGTCCAACCCGGTAAGACACGACTTATCGCCACTGGCAGCAGCCACTGGTAACAGG
ATTAGCAGAGCGAGGTATGTAGGCGGTGCTACAGAGTTCTTGAAGTGGTGGCCTAACTACGGCTACACTA
GAAGGACAGTATTTGGTATCTGCGCTCTGCTGAAGCCAGTTACCTTCGGAAAAAGAGTTGGTAGCTCTTG
ATCCGGCAAACAAACCACCGCTGGTAGCGGTGGTTTTTTTGTTTGCAAGCAGCAGATTACGCGCAGAAAA
AAAGGATCTCAAGAAGATCCTTTGATCTTTTCTACGGGGTCTGACGCTCAGTGGAACGAAAACTCACGTT
AAGGGATTTTGGTCATGAGATTATCAAAAAGGATCTTCACCTAGATCCTTTTCGACCGAATAAATACCTG
TGACGGAAGATCACTTCGCAGAATAAATAAATCCTGGTGTCCCTGTTGATACCGGGAAGCCCTGGGCCAA
CTTTTGGCGAAAATGAGACGTTGATCGGCACGTAAGAGGTTCCAACTTTCACCATAATGAAATAAGATCA
CTACCGGGCGTATTTTTTGAGTTGTCGAGATTTTCAGGAGCTAAGGAAGCTAAAATGGAGAAAAAAATCA
CTGGATATACCACCGTTGATATATCCCAATGGCATCGTAAAGAACATTTTGAGGCATTTCAGTCAGTTGC
TCAATGTACCTATAACCAGACCGTTCAGCTGGATATTACGGCCTTTTTAAAGACCGTAAAGAAAAATAAG
CACAAGTTTTATCCGGCCTTTATTCACATTCTTGCCCGCCTGATGAATGCTCATCCGGAATTACGTATGG
CAATGAAAGACGGTGAGCTGGTGATATGGGATAGTGTTCACCCTTGTTACACCGTTTTCCATGAGCAAAC
TGAAACGTTTTCATCGCTCTGGAGTGAATACCACGACGATTTCCGGCAGTTTCTACACATATATTCGCAA
GATGTGGCGTGTTACGGTGAAAACCTGGCCTATTTCCCTAAAGGGTTTATTGAGAATATGTTTTTCGTCT
CAGCCAATCCCTGGGTGAGTTTCACCAGTTTTGATTTAAACGTGGCCAATATGGACAACTTCTTCGCCCC
CGTTTTCACCATGGGCAAATATTATACGCAAGGCGACAAGGTGCTGATGCCGCTGGCGATTCAGGTTCAT
CATGCCGTTTGTGATGGCTTCCATGTCGGCAGAATGCTTAATGAATTACAACAGTACTGCGATGAGTGGC
AGGGCGGGGCGTAATTTTTTTAAGGCAGTTATTGGTGCCCTTAAACGCCTGGTTGCTACGCCTGAATAAG
TGATAATAAGCGGATGAATGGCAGAAATTCGAAAGCAAATTCGACCCGGTCGTCGGTTCAGGGCAGGGTC
GTTAAATAGCCGCTTATGTCTATTGCTGGTTTACCGGTTTATTGACTACCGGAAGCAGTGTGACCGTGTG
CTTCTCAAATGCCTGAGGCCAGTTTGCTCAGGCTCTCCCCGTGGAGGTAATAATTGACGATATGATCCTT
TTTTTCTGATCAAAAGTGCTCATCATTGGAAAACGTTCTTCGGGGCGAAAACTCTCAAGGATCTTACCGC
TGTTGAGATCCAGTTCGATGTAACCCACTCGTGCACCCAACTGATCTTCAGCATCTTTTACTTTCACCAG
CGTTTCTGGGTGAGCAAAAACAGGAAGGCAAAATGCCGCAAAAAAGGGAATAAGGGCGACACGGAAATGT
TGAATACTCATACTCTTCCTTTTTCAATATTATTGAAGCATTTATCAAGGGTTATTGTCTCATGAGCGGA
TACATATTTGAATGTATTTAGAAAAATAAACAAATAGGGGTTCCGCGCACATTTCCCCGAAAAGTGCCAC
