Features (pLannotate 1.2.2; 19 found; start..end, strand, type, name):
    438..530     +  CDS            lacI (fragment): lac repressor; lacI; The lac repressor binds to the lac operator to inhibit transcription in E. coli. This inhibition can be relieved by adding lactose or isopropyl-β-D-thiogalactopyranoside (IPTG).
    543..564     +  protein_bind   CAP binding site: CAP binding activates transcription in the presence of cAMP. E. coli catabolite activator protein
    579..609     +  promoter       lac promoter: promoter for the E. coli lac operon
    617..633     +  protein_bind   lac operator: The lac repressor binds to the lac operator to inhibit transcription in E. coli. This inhibition can be relieved by adding lactose or isopropyl-β-D-thiogalactopyranoside (IPTG). lac repressor encoded by lacI
    678..696     +  promoter       T3 promoter: promoter for bacteriophage T3 RNA polymerase
    709..737     +  misc_feature   MCS (fragment): pBluescript multiple cloning site
    766..799     +  protein_bind   FRT (minimal): supports FLP-mediated excision but not integration (Turan and Bode, 2011) FLP recombinase from the Saccharomyces cerevisiae 2μ plasmid
    806..1135    +  CDS            tnpA (fragment): TN5P_ECOLX - Also known as tnp. Experimental evidence at protein level: Swiss-Prot protein existence level 1. Mediates transposition of transposon Tn5 by a 'cut and paste' mechanism. First, the monomeric transposase binds the 19 bp inverted DNA repeats flanking the transposon. Then, dimerization of the DNA- bound transposase creates a synaptic DNA complex. After nicking of the first DNA strand, excision of the transposon proceeds through a series of intermediates. The transposase then mediates the insertion of the transposon at a new site by strand transfer. The activity of the wild- type tran
   1167..1958    +  CDS            neo: KKA2_KLEPN - Also known as kan, nptII. Experimental evidence at protein level: Swiss-Prot protein existence level 1. Resistance to kanamycin, neomycin, paromomycin, ribostamycin, butirosin and gentamicin B. From Klebsiella pneumoniae.
   1974..2021    +  protein_bind   FRT: FLP-mediated recombination occurs in the 8-bp core sequence TCTAGAAA (Turan and Bode, 2011). FLP recombinase from the Saccharomyces cerevisiae 2μ plasmid
   2102..2144    +  misc_feature   MCS (fragment): pBluescript multiple cloning site
   2153..2171    -  promoter       T7 promoter: promoter for bacteriophage T7 RNA polymerase
   2179..2334    +  CDS            lacZα (fragment): LacZα fragment of β-galactosidase; lacZ fragment
   2339..2767    +  rep_origin     f1 ori (sequence partly withheld): f1 bacteriophage origin of replication; arrow indicates direction of (+) strand synthesis
   2820..2924    +  promoter       AmpR promoter: bla
   2925..3134    +  CDS            AmpR (fragment): β-lactamase; bla; confers resistance to ampicillin, carbenicillin, and related antibiotics
   3413..4072    -  CDS            CmR: chloramphenicol acetyltransferase; cat; confers resistance to chloramphenicol
   4073..4175    -  promoter       cat promoter: promoter of the E. coli cat gene encoding chloramphenicol acetyltransferase
   4395..255     +  rep_origin     ori (across the origin): high-copy-number ColE1/pMB1/pBR322/pUC origin of replication
>Addgene plasmid #122703 | pSKAP_AA | addgene full sequence | sequence record 244950 | Addgene NGS Result
ACACAGCCCAGCTTGGAGCGAACGACCTACACCGAACTGAGATACCTACAGCGTGAGCTATGAGAAAGCG
CCACGCTTCCCGAAGGGAGAAAGGCGGACAGGTATCCGGTAAGCGGCAGGGTCGGAACAGGAGAGCGCAC
GAGGGAGCTTCCAGGGGGAAACGCCTGGTATCTTTATAGTCCTGTCGGGTTTCGCCACCTCTGACTTGAG
CGTCGATTTTTGTGATGCTCGTCAGGGGGGCGGAGCCTATGGAAAAACGCCAGCAACGCGGCCTTTTTAC
GGTTCCTGGCCTTTTGCTGGCCTTTTGCTCACATGTTCTTTCCTGCGTTATCCCCTGATTCTGTGGATAA
CCGTATTACCGCCTTTGAGTGAGCTGATACCGCTCGCCGCAGCCGAACGACCGAGCGCAGCGAGTCAGTG
AGCGAGGAAGCGGAAGAGCGCCCAATACGCAAACCGCCTCTCCCCGCGCGTTGGCCGATTCATTAATGCA
GCTGGCACGACAGGTTTCCCGACTGGAAAGCGGGCAGTGAGCGCAACGCAATTAATGTGAGTTAGCTCAC
TCATTAGGCACCCCAGGCTTTACACTTTATGCTTCCGGCTCGTATGTTGTGTGGAATTGTGAGCGGATAA
CAATTTCACACAGGAAACAGCTATGACCATGATTACGCCAAGCGCGCAATTAACCCTCACTAAAGGGAAC
AAAAGCTGGAGCTCCACCGCGGTGGCGGCCGCTCTAGCCCGGGCGGATCCGTCGACCTGCAGTTCGAAGT
TCCTATTCTCTAGAAAGTATAGGAACTTCAGAGCGCTTTTGAAGCTCACGCTGCCGCAAGCACTCAGGGC
GCAAGGGCTGCTAAAGGAAGCGGAACACGTAGAAAGCCAGTCCGCAGAAACGGTGCTGACCCCGGATGAA
TGTCAGCTACTGGGCTATCTGGACAAGGGAAAACGCAAGCGCAAAGAGAAAGCAGGTAGCTTGCAGTGGG
CTTACATGGCGATAGCTAGACTGGGCGGTTTTATGGACAGCAAGCGAACCGGAATTGCCAGCTGGGGCGC
CCTCTGGTAAGGTTGGGAAGCCCTGCAAAGTAAACTGGATGGCTTTCTTGCCGCCAAGGATCTGATGGCG
CAGGGGATCAAGATCTGATCAAGAGACAGGATGAGGATCGTTTCGCATGATTGAACAAGATGGATTGCAC
GCAGGTTCTCCGGCCGCTTGGGTGGAGAGGCTATTCGGCTATGACTGGGCACAACAGACAATCGGCTGCT
CTGATGCCGCCGTGTTCCGGCTGTCAGCGCAGGGGCGCCCGGTTCTTTTTGTCAAGACCGACCTGTCCGG
TGCCCTGAATGAACTGCAGGACGAGGCAGCGCGGCTATCGTGGCTGGCCACGACGGGCGTTCCTTGCGCA
GCTGTGCTCGACGTTGTCACTGAAGCGGGAAGGGACTGGCTGCTATTGGGCGAAGTGCCGGGGCAGGATC
TCCTGTCATCTCACCTTGCTCCTGCCGAGAAAGTATCCATCATGGCTGATGCAATGCGGCGGCTGCATAC
GCTTGATCCGGCTACCTGCCCATTCGACCACCAAGCGAAACATCGCATCGAGCGAGCACGTACTCGGATG
GAAGCCGGTCTTGTCGATCAGGATGATCTGGACGAAGAGCATCAGGGGCTCGCGCCAGCCGAACTGTTCG
CCAGGCTCAAGGCGCGCATGCCCGACGGCGAGGATCTCGTCGTGACCCATGGCGATGCCTGCTTGCCGAA
TATCATGGTGGAAAATGGCCGCTTTTCTGGATTCATCGACTGTGGCCGGCTGGGTGTGGCGGACCGCTAT
CAGGACATAGCGTTGGCTACCCGTGATATTGCTGAAGAGCTTGGCGGCGAATGGGCTGACCGCTTCCTCG
TGCTTTACGGTATCGCCGCTCCCGATTCGCAGCGCATCGCCTTCTATCGCCTTCTTGACGAGTTCTTCTA
ATAAGGGGATCTTGAAGTTCCTATTCCGAAGTTCCTATTCTCTAGAAAGTATAGGAACTTCGAAGCAGCT
CCAGCCTACACAATCGACTCAAGCACCAGCAGGAGACTTCTCTCAAGACGTGTAATGCTGCAATCTGCAT
GCAAGCTTATCGATACCGTCGACCTCGAGGGGGGGCCCGGTACCCAATTCGCCCTATAGTGAGTCGTATT
ACGCGCGCTCACTGGCCGTCGTTTTACAACGTCGTGACTGGGAAAACCCTGGCGTTACCCAACTTAATCG
CCTTGCAGCACATCCCCCTTTCGCCAGCTGGCGTAATAGCGAAGAGGCCCGCACCGATCGCCCTTCCCAA
CAGTTGCGCAGCCTGAATGGCGAATGGG
[124 nt withheld, positions 2339-2462]
C
[91 nt withheld, positions 2464-2554]
A
[49 nt withheld, positions 2556-2604]
CCTTTGACGTTGGAGTCCACGTTCTTT
[37 nt withheld, positions 2632-2668]
ACCCTATCTCGGTCTATTCTTTTGATTTATAAGGGATTTTGCCGATTTCGGCCTATTGGTTAAAAAATGA
GCTGATTTAACAAAAATTTAACGCGAATTTTAACAAAATATTAACGCTTACAATTTAGGTGGCACTTTTC
GGGGAAATGTGCGCGGAACCCCTATTTGTTTATTTTTCTAAATACATTCAAATATGTATCCGCTCATGAG
ACAATAACCCTGATAAATGCTTCAATAATATTGAAAAAGGAAGAGTATGAGTATTCAACATTTCCGTGTC
GCCCTTATTCCCTTTTTTGCGGCATTTTGCCTTCCTGTTTTTGCTCACCCAGAAACGCTGGTGAAAGTAA
AAGATGCTGAAGATCAGTTGGGTGCACGAGTGGGTTACATCGAACTGGATCTCAACAGCGGTAAGATCCT
TGAGAGTTTTCGCCCCGAAGAACGTTTTCCAATGATGAGCACTTTTTGATCAGAAAAAAAGGATCATATC
GTCAATTATTACCTCCACGGGGAGAGCCTGAGCAAACTGGCCTCAGGCATTTGAGAAGCACACGGTCACA
CTGCTTCCGGTAGTCAATAAACCGGTAAACCAGCAATAGACATAAGCGGCTATTTAACGACCCTGCCCTG
AACCGACGACCGGGTCGAATTTGCTTTCGAATTTCTGCCATTCATCCGCTTATTATCACTTATTCAGGCG
TAGCAACCAGGCGTTTAAGGGCACCAATAACTGCCTTAAAAAAATTACGCCCCGCCCTGCCACTCATCGC
AGTACTGTTGTAATTCATTAAGCATTCTGCCGACATGGAAGCCATCACAAACGGCATGATGAACCTGAAT
CGCCAGCGGCATCAGCACCTTGTCGCCTTGCGTATAATATTTGCCCATGGTGAAAACGGGGGCGAAGAAG
TTGTCCATATTGGCCACGTTTAAATCAAAACTGGTGAAACTCACCCAGGGATTGGCTGAGACGAAAAACA
TATTCTCAATAAACCCTTTAGGGAAATAGGCCAGGTTTTCACCGTAACACGCCACATCTTGCGAATATAT
GTGTAGAAACTGCCGGAAATCGTCGTGGTATTCACTCCAGAGCGATGAAAACGTTTCAGTTTGCTCATGG
AAAACGGTGTAACAAGGGTGAACACTATCCCATATCACCAGCTCACCGTCTTTCATTGCCATACGTAATT
CCGGATGAGCATTCATCAGGCGGGCAAGAATGTGAATAAAGGCCGGATAAAACTTGTGCTTATTTTTCTT
TACGGTCTTTAAAAAGGCCGTAATATCCAGCTGAACGGTCTGGTTATAGGTACATTGAGCAACTGACTGA
AATGCCTCAAAATGTTCTTTACGATGCCATTGGGATATATCAACGGTGGTATATCCAGTGATTTTTTTCT
CCATTTTAGCTTCCTTAGCTCCTGAAAATCTCGACAACTCAAAAAATACGCCCGGTAGTGATCTTATTTC
ATTATGGTGAAAGTTGGAACCTCTTACGTGCCGATCAACGTCTCATTTTCGCCAAAAGTTGGCCCAGGGC
TTCCCGGTATCAACAGGGACACCAGGATTTATTTATTCTGCGAAGTGATCTTCCGTCACAGGTATTTATT
CGGTCGAAAAGGATCTAGGTGAAGATCCTTTTTGATAATCTCATGACCAAAATCCCTTAACGTGAGTTTT
CGTTCCACTGAGCGTCAGACCCCGTAGAAAAGATCAAAGGATCTTCTTGAGATCCTTTTTTTCTGCGCGT
AATCTGCTGCTTGCAAACAAAAAAACCACCGCTACCAGCGGTGGTTTGTTTGCCGGATCAAGAGCTACCA
ACTCTTTTTCCGAAGGTAACTGGCTTCAGCAGAGCGCAGATACCAAATACTGTTCTTCTAGTGTAGCCGT
AGTTAGGCCACCACTTCAAGAACTCTGTAGCACCGCCTACATACCTCGCTCTGCTAATCCTGTTACCAGT
GGCTGCTGCCAGTGGCGATAAGTCGTGTCTTACCGGGTTGGACTCAAGACGATAGTTACCGGATAAGGCG
CAGCGGTCGGGCTGAACGGGGGGTTCGTGC
